Addgene plasmid #113688: pJEP311-pAAV-EFS-SaCas9-P2A-HAFLAGHA-KASH-pA
Purpose: SaCas9 driven by EFS. SaCas9 is followed by the self cleaving P2A sequence, several tags, and then the KASH transmembrane domain to enable FACS.
Depositing lab: Jonathan Ploski. Depositing organization: University of Texas at Dallas. Publication: The Development of an AAV-Based CRISPR SaCas9 Genome Editing System That Can Be Delivered to Neurons in vivo and Regulated via Doxycycline and Cre-Recombinase. Kumar N, Stanford W, de Solis C, Aradhana, Abraham ND, Dao TJ, Thaseen S, Sairavi A, Gonzalez CU, Ploski JE. Front Mol Neurosci. 2018 Nov 13;11:413. doi: 10.3389/fnmol.2018.00413. eCollection 2018. PubMed 30483052.
Backbone
  Vector backbone: AAV
  Backbone manufacturer: Agilent Technologies
  Total vector size (bp): 6891
  Vector type: AAV, CRISPR
Growth in bacteria
  Bacterial resistance: Ampicillin, 100 μg/mL
  Growth temperature: 37°C
  Growth strain: NEB Stable
  Copy number: High Copy
Gene/Insert
  Gene/Insert name: SaCas9
  Entrez Gene: NEWENTRY
  Tag / fusion protein: KASH (C terminal on insert); HAx2 (C terminal on insert); Flag (C terminal on insert); NLS (N terminal on insert); NLS (C terminal on insert)
Resource information
  A portion of this plasmid was derived from a plasmid made by: pX601-AAV-CMV::NLS-SaCas9-NLS-3xHA-bGHpA;U6::BsaI-sgRNA from Feng Zhang plasmid #61591.
Terms and licenses: Academic/Nonprofit Terms; Industry Terms: Not Available to Industry
Depositor comments: P2A-HAFLAGHA-KASH was cloned from a custom gBlock.
How to cite: pJEP311-pAAV-EFS-SaCas9-P2A-HAFLAGHA-KASH-pA was a gift from Jonathan Ploski (Addgene plasmid # 113688 ; http://n2t.net/addgene:113688 ; RRID:Addgene_113688)
