[The description below was written by a language model from this plasmid's Addgene catalogue record and pLannotate feature annotations shown in this document.]
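Description:
pJEP311-pAAV-EFS-SaCas9-P2A-HAFLAGHA-KASH-pA is an AAV transfer plasmid of about 6.9 kb for delivering the Staphylococcus aureus Cas9 nuclease to mammalian cells, developed as part of an AAV-based SaCas9 genome editing system aimed at neurons in vivo. The expression cassette lies between AAV2 inverted terminal repeats, which allow the intervening DNA to be replicated and packaged into recombinant AAV particles when helper functions are supplied. One ITR is annotated as fragments spanning the numbering origin of the circular sequence. The bacterial backbone carries a high-copy ColE1/pUC-type origin, an f1 phage origin, and a β-lactamase gene for ampicillin selection. The recorded propagation strain is one commonly chosen to limit recombination of repeat sequences such as ITRs.

Expression is driven by EFS, the compact core promoter of human EF-1α, which saves space given AAV's limited packaging capacity. It drives SaCas9 with nuclear localization signals recorded at both ends, of which the feature table annotates the C-terminal nucleoplasmin NLS. A P2A self-cleaving peptide follows, so a second polypeptide is produced from the same transcript: an HA-FLAG-HA epitope block fused to a KASH domain, annotated as a fragment of human SYNE3. KASH domains anchor proteins in the outer nuclear envelope, so the tagged protein marks the nuclei of cells expressing Cas9. According to the record, this arrangement enables FACS of those cells. A short synthetic polyadenylation signal terminates the transcript. The SaCas9 portion derives from an earlier all-in-one AAV SaCas9 vector, and the P2A-tag-KASH segment came from a synthetic fragment. No guide RNA cassette is annotated, so the sgRNA would presumably need to be supplied from a separate construct.
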