Features (pLannotate 1.2.2; 18 found; start..end, strand, type, name):
      1..76      -  repeat_region  AAV2 ITR (fragment): inverted terminal repeat of adeno-associated virus serotype 2 inverted
    115..326     +  promoter       EF-1α core promoter: core promoter for human elongation factor EF-1α
    404..3559    +  CDS            cas9: CAS9_STAAU - Experimental evidence at protein level: Swiss-Prot protein existence level 1. CRISPR (clustered regularly interspaced short palindromic repeat) is an adaptive immune system that provides protection against mobile genetic elements (viruses, transposable elements and conjugative plasmids). CRISPR clusters contain spacers, sequences complementary to antecedent mobile elements, and target invading nucleic acids. CRISPR clusters are transcribed and processed into CRISPR RNA (crRNA). In type II CRISPR systems correct processing of pre-crRNA requires a trans- encoded small RNA (tracrRNA)
   3560..3607    +  CDS            nucleoplasmin NLS: bipartite nuclear localization signal from nucleoplasmin
   3683..3709    +  CDS            3xHA (fragment): three tandem HA epitope tags
   3734..3761    +  CDS            3xHA (fragment): three tandem HA epitope tags
   3761..3779    +  misc_feature   MCS (fragment): multiple cloning site
   3848..4024    +  CDS            SYNE3 (fragment): SYNE3_HUMAN - Also known as C14orf139 From Homo sapiens (Human).
   4034..4082    +  polyA_signal   poly(A) signal: synthetic polyadenylation signal
   4090..4230    +  repeat_region  AAV2 ITR: inverted terminal repeat of adeno-associated virus serotype 2 inverted
   4235..4286    -  misc_feature   bom (fragment): basis of mobility region from pBR322
   4305..4760    +  rep_origin     f1 ori (sequence partly withheld): f1 bacteriophage origin of replication; arrow indicates direction of (+) strand synthesis
   4761..4810    -  misc_feature   bom (fragment): basis of mobility region from pBR322
   4912..4947    -  CDS            rop (fragment): Rop protein, which maintains plasmids at low copy number; rop
   5042..5146    +  promoter       AmpR promoter: bla
   5147..6007    +  CDS            AmpR: β-lactamase; bla; confers resistance to ampicillin, carbenicillin, and related antibiotics
   6178..6766    +  rep_origin     ori: high-copy-number ColE1/pMB1/pBR322/pUC origin of replication
   6828..6873    -  repeat_region  AAV2 ITR (fragment): inverted terminal repeat of adeno-associated virus serotype 2 inverted
>Addgene plasmid #113688 | pJEP311-pAAV-EFS-SaCas9-P2A-HAFLAGHA-KASH-pA | addgene full sequence | sequence record 231828 | Addgene NGS Result
ACCTTTGGTCGCCCGGCCTCAGTGAGCGAGCGAGCGCGCAGAGAGGGAGTGGCCAACTCCATCACTAGGG
GTTCCTGCGGCCTCTAGAGTCGAGTGGCTCCGGTGCCCGTCAGTGGGCAGAGCGCACATCGCCCACAGTC
CCCGAGAAGTTGGGGGGAGGGGTCGGCAATTGAACGGGTGCCTAGAGAAGGTGGCGCGGGGTAAACTGGG
AAAGTGATGTCGTGTACTGGCTCCGCCTTTTTCCCGAGGGTGGGGGAGAACCGTATATAAGTGCAGTAGT
CGCCGTGAACGTTCTTTTTCGCAACGGGTTTGCCGCCAGAACACAGGTGTCGTGACGCGGACCGGTGCCA
CCATGGCCCCAAAGAAGAAGCGGAAGGTCGGTATCCACGGAGTCCCAGCAGCCAAGCGGAACTACATCCT
GGGCCTGGACATCGGCATCACCAGCGTGGGCTACGGCATCATCGACTACGAGACACGGGACGTGATCGAT
GCCGGCGTGCGGCTGTTCAAAGAGGCCAACGTGGAAAACAACGAGGGCAGGCGGAGCAAGAGAGGCGCCA
GAAGGCTGAAGCGGCGGAGGCGGCATAGAATCCAGAGAGTGAAGAAGCTGCTGTTCGACTACAACCTGCT
GACCGACCACAGCGAGCTGAGCGGCATCAACCCCTACGAGGCCAGAGTGAAGGGCCTGAGCCAGAAGCTG
AGCGAGGAAGAGTTCTCTGCCGCCCTGCTGCACCTGGCCAAGAGAAGAGGCGTGCACAACGTGAACGAGG
TGGAAGAGGACACCGGCAACGAGCTGTCCACCAAAGAGCAGATCAGCCGGAACAGCAAGGCCCTGGAAGA
GAAATACGTGGCCGAACTGCAGCTGGAACGGCTGAAGAAAGACGGCGAAGTGCGGGGCAGCATCAACAGA
TTCAAGACCAGCGACTACGTGAAAGAAGCCAAACAGCTGCTGAAGGTGCAGAAGGCCTACCACCAGCTGG
ACCAGAGCTTCATCGACACCTACATCGACCTGCTGGAAACCCGGCGGACCTACTATGAGGGACCTGGCGA
GGGCAGCCCCTTCGGCTGGAAGGACATCAAAGAATGGTACGAGATGCTGATGGGCCACTGCACCTACTTC
CCCGAGGAACTGCGGAGCGTGAAGTACGCCTACAACGCCGACCTGTACAACGCCCTGAACGACCTGAACA
ATCTCGTGATCACCAGGGACGAGAACGAGAAGCTGGAATATTACGAGAAGTTCCAGATCATCGAGAACGT
GTTCAAGCAGAAGAAGAAGCCCACCCTGAAGCAGATCGCCAAAGAAATCCTCGTGAACGAAGAGGATATT
AAGGGCTACAGAGTGACCAGCACCGGCAAGCCCGAGTTCACCAACCTGAAGGTGTACCACGACATCAAGG
ACATTACCGCCCGGAAAGAGATTATTGAGAACGCCGAGCTGCTGGATCAGATTGCCAAGATCCTGACCAT
CTACCAGAGCAGCGAGGACATCCAGGAAGAACTGACCAATCTGAACTCCGAGCTGACCCAGGAAGAGATC
GAGCAGATCTCTAATCTGAAGGGCTATACCGGCACCCACAACCTGAGCCTGAAGGCCATCAACCTGATCC
TGGACGAGCTGTGGCACACCAACGACAACCAGATCGCTATCTTCAACCGGCTGAAGCTGGTGCCCAAGAA
GGTGGACCTGTCCCAGCAGAAAGAGATCCCCACCACCCTGGTGGACGACTTCATCCTGAGCCCCGTCGTG
AAGAGAAGCTTCATCCAGAGCATCAAAGTGATCAACGCCATCATCAAGAAGTACGGCCTGCCCAACGACA
TCATTATCGAGCTGGCCCGCGAGAAGAACTCCAAGGACGCCCAGAAAATGATCAACGAGATGCAGAAGCG
GAACCGGCAGACCAACGAGCGGATCGAGGAAATCATCCGGACCACCGGCAAAGAGAACGCCAAGTACCTG
ATCGAGAAGATCAAGCTGCACGACATGCAGGAAGGCAAGTGCCTGTACAGCCTGGAAGCCATCCCTCTGG
AAGATCTGCTGAACAACCCCTTCAACTATGAGGTGGACCACATCATCCCCAGAAGCGTGTCCTTCGACAA
CAGCTTCAACAACAAGGTGCTCGTGAAGCAGGAAGAAAACAGCAAGAAGGGCAACCGGACCCCATTCCAG
TACCTGAGCAGCAGCGACAGCAAGATCAGCTACGAAACCTTCAAGAAGCACATCCTGAATCTGGCCAAGG
GCAAGGGCAGAATCAGCAAGACCAAGAAAGAGTATCTGCTGGAAGAACGGGACATCAACAGGTTCTCCGT
GCAGAAAGACTTCATCAACCGGAACCTGGTGGATACCAGATACGCCACCAGAGGCCTGATGAACCTGCTG
CGGAGCTACTTCAGAGTGAACAACCTGGACGTGAAAGTGAAGTCCATCAATGGCGGCTTCACCAGCTTTC
TGCGGCGGAAGTGGAAGTTTAAGAAAGAGCGGAACAAGGGGTACAAGCACCACGCCGAGGACGCCCTGAT
CATTGCCAACGCCGATTTCATCTTCAAAGAGTGGAAGAAACTGGACAAGGCCAAAAAAGTGATGGAAAAC
CAGATGTTCGAGGAAAAGCAGGCCGAGAGCATGCCCGAGATCGAAACCGAGCAGGAGTACAAAGAGATCT
TCATCACCCCCCACCAGATCAAGCACATTAAGGACTTCAAGGACTACAAGTACAGCCACCGGGTGGACAA
GAAGCCTAATAGAGAGCTGATTAACGACACCCTGTACTCCACCCGGAAGGACGACAAGGGCAACACCCTG
ATCGTGAACAATCTGAACGGCCTGTACGACAAGGACAATGACAAGCTGAAAAAGCTGATCAACAAGAGCC
CCGAAAAGCTGCTGATGTACCACCACGACCCCCAGACCTACCAGAAACTGAAGCTGATTATGGAACAGTA
CGGCGACGAGAAGAATCCCCTGTACAAGTACTACGAGGAAACCGGGAACTACCTGACCAAGTACTCCAAA
AAGGACAACGGCCCCGTGATCAAGAAGATTAAGTATTACGGCAACAAACTGAACGCCCATCTGGACATCA
CCGACGACTACCCCAACAGCAGAAACAAGGTCGTGAAGCTGTCCCTGAAGCCCTACAGATTCGACGTGTA
CCTGGACAATGGCGTGTACAAGTTCGTGACCGTGAAGAATCTGGATGTGATCAAAAAAGAAAACTACTAC
GAAGTGAATAGCAAGTGCTATGAGGAAGCTAAGAAGCTGAAGAAGATCAGCAACCAGGCCGAGTTTATCG
CCTCCTTCTACAACAACGATCTGATCAAGATCAACGGCGAGCTGTATAGAGTGATCGGCGTGAACAACGA
CCTGCTGAACCGGATCGAAGTGAACATGATCGACATCACCTACCGCGAGTACCTGGAAAACATGAACGAC
AAGAGGCCCCCCAGGATCATTAAGACAATCGCCTCCAAGACCCAGAGCATTAAGAAGTACAGCACAGACA
TTCTGGGCAACCTGTATGAAGTGAAATCTAAGAAGCACCCTCAGATCATCAAAAAGGGCAAAAGGCCGGC
GGCCACGAAAAAGGCCGGCCAGGCAAAAAAGAAAAAGGGATCCGGAAGCGGAGCTACTAACTTCAGCCTG
CTGAAGCAGGCTGGCGACGTGGAGGAGAACCCTGGACCTGGTTACCCATACGATGTTCCAGATTACGCTG
ACTACAAAGACGATGACGACAAGTACCCATACGATGTTCCAGATTACGCTTCCGGACTCAGATCTCGAGA
GGAGGAGGAGGAGACAGACAGCAGGATGCCCCACCTCGACAGCCCCGGCAGCTCCCAGCCGAGACGCTCC
TTCCTCTCAAGGGTGATCAGGGCAGCGCTACCGTTGCAGCTGCTTCTGCTGCTGCTGCTGCTCCTGGCCT
GCCTGCTACCTGCCTCTGAAGATGACTACAGCTGCACCCAGGCCAACAACTTTGCCCGATCCTTCTACCC
CATGCTGCGGTACACCAACGGGCCACCTCCCACCTAGGAATTCAATAAAAGATCTTTATTTTCATTAGAT
CTGTGTGTTGGTTTTTTGTGTGCGGCCGCAGGAACCCCTAGTGATGGAGTTGGCCACTCCCTCTCTGCGC
GCTCGCTCGCTCACTGAGGCCGGGCGACCAAAGGTCGCCCGACGCCCGGGCTTTGCCCGGGCGGCCTCAG
TGAGCGAGCGAGCGCGCAGCTGCCTGCAGGGGCGCCTGATGCGGTATTTTCTCCTTACGCATCTGTGCGG
TATTTCACACCGCATA
[95 nt withheld, positions 4287-4381]
T
[46 nt withheld, positions 4383-4428]
C
[141 nt withheld, positions 4430-4570]
CCTTTGACGTTGGAGTCCACGTTCTTT
[37 nt withheld, positions 4598-4634]
ACTCTATCTCGGGCTATTCTTTTGATTTATAAGGGATTTTGCCGATTTCGGTCTATTGGTTAAAAAATGA
GCTGATTTAACAAAAATTTAACGCGAATTTTAACAAAATATTAACGTTTACAATTTTATGGTGCACTCTC
AGTACAATCTGCTCTGATGCCGCATAGTTAAGCCAGCCCCGACACCCGCCAACACCCGCTGACGCGCCCT
GACGGGCTTGTCTGCTCCCGGCATCCGCTTACAGACAAGCTGTGACCGTCTCCGGGAGCTGCATGTGTCA
GAGGTTTTCACCGTCATCACCGAAACGCGCGAGACGAAAGGGCCTCGTGATACGCCTATTTTTATAGGTT
AATGTCATGATAATAATGGTTTCTTAGACGTCAGGTGGCACTTTTCGGGGAAATGTGCGCGGAACCCCTA
TTTGTTTATTTTTCTAAATACATTCAAATATGTATCCGCTCATGAGACAATAACCCTGATAAATGCTTCA
ATAATATTGAAAAAGGAAGAGTATGAGTATTCAACATTTCCGTGTCGCCCTTATTCCCTTTTTTGCGGCA
TTTTGCCTTCCTGTTTTTGCTCACCCAGAAACGCTGGTGAAAGTAAAAGATGCTGAAGATCAGTTGGGTG
CACGAGTGGGTTACATCGAACTGGATCTCAACAGCGGTAAGATCCTTGAGAGTTTTCGCCCCGAAGAACG
TTTTCCAATGATGAGCACTTTTAAAGTTCTGCTATGTGGCGCGGTATTATCCCGTATTGACGCCGGGCAA
GAGCAACTCGGTCGCCGCATACACTATTCTCAGAATGACTTGGTTGAGTACTCACCAGTCACAGAAAAGC
ATCTTACGGATGGCATGACAGTAAGAGAATTATGCAGTGCTGCCATAACCATGAGTGATAACACTGCGGC
CAACTTACTTCTGACAACGATCGGAGGACCGAAGGAGCTAACCGCTTTTTTGCACAACATGGGGGATCAT
GTAACTCGCCTTGATCGTTGGGAACCGGAGCTGAATGAAGCCATACCAAACGACGAGCGTGACACCACGA
TGCCTGTAGCAATGGCAACAACGTTGCGCAAACTATTAACTGGCGAACTACTTACTCTAGCTTCCCGGCA
ACAATTAATAGACTGGATGGAGGCGGATAAAGTTGCAGGACCACTTCTGCGCTCGGCCCTTCCGGCTGGC
TGGTTTATTGCTGATAAATCTGGAGCCGGTGAGCGTGGAAGCCGCGGTATCATTGCAGCACTGGGGCCAG
ATGGTAAGCCCTCCCGTATCGTAGTTATCTACACGACGGGGAGTCAGGCAACTATGGATGAACGAAATAG
ACAGATCGCTGAGATAGGTGCCTCACTGATTAAGCATTGGTAACTGTCAGACCAAGTTTACTCATATATA
CTTTAGATTGATTTAAAACTTCATTTTTAATTTAAAAGGATCTAGGTGAAGATCCTTTTTGATAATCTCA
TGACCAAAATCCCTTAACGTGAGTTTTCGTTCCACTGAGCGTCAGACCCCGTAGAAAAGATCAAAGGATC
TTCTTGAGATCCTTTTTTTCTGCGCGTAATCTGCTGCTTGCAAACAAAAAAACCACCGCTACCAGCGGTG
GTTTGTTTGCCGGATCAAGAGCTACCAACTCTTTTTCCGAAGGTAACTGGCTTCAGCAGAGCGCAGATAC
CAAATACTGTTCTTCTAGTGTAGCCGTAGTTAGGCCACCACTTCAAGAACTCTGTAGCACCGCCTACATA
CCTCGCTCTGCTAATCCTGTTACCAGTGGCTGCTGCCAGTGGCGATAAGTCGTGTCTTACCGGGTTGGAC
TCAAGACGATAGTTACCGGATAAGGCGCAGCGGTCGGGCTGAACGGGGGGTTCGTGCACACAGCCCAGCT
TGGAGCGAACGACCTACACCGAACTGAGATACCTACAGCGTGAGCTATGAGAAAGCGCCACGCTTCCCGA
AGGGAGAAAGGCGGACAGGTATCCGGTAAGCGGCAGGGTCGGAACAGGAGAGCGCACGAGGGAGCTTCCA
GGGGGAAACGCCTGGTATCTTTATAGTCCTGTCGGGTTTCGCCACCTCTGACTTGAGCGTCGATTTTTGT
GATGCTCGTCAGGGGGGCGGAGCCTATGGAAAAACGCCAGCAACGCGGCCTTTTTACGGTTCCTGGCCTT
TTGCTGGCCTTTTGCTCACATGTCCTGCAGGCAGCTGCGCGCTCGCTCGCTCACTGAGGCCGCCCGGGCG
TCGGGCG
